Addgene plasmid #131324: A365Y-GFP Donor for iWTr EED
Purpose: Donor to generate i-WT-r system
Depositing lab: Danny Reinberg. Depositing organization: NYU Grossman School of Medicine. Publication: Capturing the Onset of PRC2-Mediated Repressive Domain Formation. Oksuz O, Narendra V, Lee CH, Descostes N, LeRoy G, Raviram R, Blumenberg L, Karch K, Rocha PP, Garcia BA, Skok JA, Reinberg D. Mol Cell. 2018 Jun 21;70(6):1149-1162.e5. doi: 10.1016/j.molcel.2018.05.023. PubMed 29932905.
Backbone
  Vector backbone: pCR™-Blunt vector
  Backbone manufacturer: ThermoFisher
  Backbone size w/o insert (bp): 3500
  Vector type: Mouse Targeting, CRISPR
Growth in bacteria
  Bacterial resistance: Kanamycin, 50 μg/mL
  Growth temperature: 37°C
  Growth strain: DH5alpha
  Copy number: High Copy
Gene/Insert
  Gene/Insert name: i-WT-r.Donor
  Species: M. musculus (mouse)
  Insert size (bp): 20
  Cloning method: TOPO Cloning
  Sequencing primers: 5′ M13 forward
Terms and licenses: Academic/Nonprofit Terms; Industry Terms: Not Available to Industry
How to cite: A365Y-GFP Donor for iWTr EED was a gift from Danny Reinberg (Addgene plasmid # 131324 ; http://n2t.net/addgene:131324 ; RRID:Addgene_131324)
