[The description below was written by a language model from this plasmid's Addgene catalogue record and pLannotate feature annotations shown in this document.]
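Description:
A365Y-GFP Donor for iWTr EED is a homology-directed repair donor plasmid for CRISPR-assisted targeting of the mouse Eed locus, built by TOPO cloning into the pCR-Blunt backbone. It replicates in E. coli from a high-copy ColE1/pUC-type origin and is selected with kanamycin through the Tn5 NeoR/KanR gene. The backbone also carries a BleoR (Zeocin resistance) gene and the interrupted lacZα–ccdB fusion that pCR-Blunt uses for positive selection of inserts, along with a T7 promoter and lac regulatory elements flanking the cloning site. The catalogue lists an insert size of 20 bp, which does not fit the 6,710 nt sequenced plasmid on a 3.5 kb backbone; the feature table indicates an insert of roughly 3 kb.

The annotated payload is a cassette bounded by lox71 and lox66, the left- and right-element mutant lox sites, placed in opposite orientations. That arrangement lets Cre invert the intervening DNA, and because recombination yields one doubly mutant site, the flip is essentially unidirectional. Between the sites lie a partial EED coding segment, short FLAG and HA epitope sequences, an EGFP coding sequence and a bGH polyadenylation signal. The plasmid name implies that the EED segment carries an A365Y substitution, but the record does not describe this mutation or its effect. How EGFP is linked to the tagged EED segment is not annotated. No eukaryotic promoter is annotated, consistent with expression relying on the endogenous locus after integration. The unannotated stretches on either side of the lox sites presumably serve as homology arms, although the record does not label them. The stated purpose is to generate the "i-WT-r" system, used in a study of the onset of PRC2-mediated repressive chromatin domain formation.
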