Features (pLannotate 1.2.2; 22 found; start..end, strand, type, name):
     62..80      +  promoter       T7 promoter: promoter for bacteriophage T7 RNA polymerase
    148..193     +  misc_feature   MCS (fragment): pBluescript multiple cloning site
    999..1032    +  protein_bind   lox71: Left element (LE) mutant of loxP (Araki et al., 2010). Cre-mediated recombination occurs in the 8-bp core sequence (GCATACAT). Cre recombinase
   1211..1567    +  CDS            EED (fragment): EED_HUMAN - Experimental evidence at protein level: Swiss-Prot protein existence level 1. Polycomb group (PcG) protein. Component of the PRC2/EED-EZH2 complex, which methylates 'Lys-9' and 'Lys-27' of histone H3, leading to transcriptional repression of the affected target gene. Also recognizes 'Lys-26' trimethylated histone H1 with the effect of inhibiting PRC2 complex methyltransferase activity on nucleosomal histone H3 'Lys-27', whereas H3 'Lys-27' recognition has the opposite effect, enabling the propagation of this repressive mark. The PRC2/EED- EZH2 complex may also serve as a recruiting
   1577..1601    +  CDS            3xFLAG (fragment): three tandem FLAG® epitope tags
   1610..1636    +  CDS            3xHA (fragment): three tandem HA epitope tags
   1706..2419    +  CDS            EGFP: EGFP is a basic (constitutively fluorescent) green fluorescent protein published in 1996, derived from Aequorea victoria. It is reported to be a rapidly-maturing weak dimer with moderate acid sensitivity.
   2453..2564    +  polyA_signal   bGH poly(A) signal: bovine growth hormone polyadenylation signal
   2661..2694    -  protein_bind   lox66: Right element (RE) mutant of loxP (Araki et al., 2010). Cre-mediated recombination occurs in the 8-bp core sequence (GCATACAT). Cre recombinase
   3286..3330    +  misc_feature   MCS (fragment): pBluescript multiple cloning site
   3482..3498    -  protein_bind   lac operator: The lac repressor binds to the lac operator to inhibit transcription in E. coli. This inhibition can be relieved by adding lactose or isopropyl-β-D-thiogalactopyranoside (IPTG). lac repressor encoded by lacI
   3506..3536    -  promoter       lac promoter: promoter for the E. coli lac operon
   3551..3572    -  protein_bind   CAP binding site: CAP binding activates transcription in the presence of cAMP. E. coli catabolite activator protein
   3585..3677    -  CDS            lacI (fragment): lac repressor; lacI; The lac repressor binds to the lac operator to inhibit transcription in E. coli. This inhibition can be relieved by adding lactose or isopropyl-β-D-thiogalactopyranoside (IPTG).
   3860..4448    -  rep_origin     ori: high-copy-number ColE1/pMB1/pBR322/pUC origin of replication
   4586..4960    -  CDS            BleoR: antibiotic-binding protein; Sh ble from Streptoalloteichus hindustanus; confers resistance to bleomycin, phleomycin, and Zeocin™
   4980..5068    -  promoter       AmpR promoter (fragment): bla
   5095..5145    +  misc_feature   bom (fragment): basis of mobility region from pBR322
   5166..5960    -  CDS            NeoR/KanR: aminoglycoside phosphotransferase from Tn5; aph(3')-II (or nptII); confers resistance to neomycin, kanamycin, and G418 (Geneticin®)
   5992..6261    -  CDS            tnpA (fragment): TN5P_ECOLX - Also known as tnp. Experimental evidence at protein level: Swiss-Prot protein existence level 1. Mediates transposition of transposon Tn5 by a 'cut and paste' mechanism. First, the monomeric transposase binds the 19 bp inverted DNA repeats flanking the transposon. Then, dimerization of the DNA- bound transposase creates a synaptic DNA complex. After nicking of the first DNA strand, excision of the transposon proceeds through a series of intermediates. The transposase then mediates the insertion of the transposon at a new site by strand transfer. The activity of the wild- type tran
   6309..6612    -  CDS            ccdB (fragment): CcdB, a bacterial toxin that poisons DNA gyrase; ccdB; Plasmids containing the ccdB gene cannot be propagated in standard E. coli strains.
   6622..59      -  CDS            lacZα (fragment) (across the origin): LacZα fragment of β-galactosidase; lacZ fragment
>Addgene plasmid #131324 | A365Y-GFP Donor for iWTr EED | addgene full sequence | sequence record 273928 | Addgene NGS Result
AAGTTGGGTAACGCCAGGGTTTTCCCAGTCACGACGTTGTAAAACGACGGCCAGTGAATTGTAATACGAC
TCACTATAGGGCGAATTGGGCCCTCTAGATGCATGCTCGAGCGGCCGCCAGTGTGATGGATATCTGCAGA
ATTCAGGGGCCGCTCTAGAACTAGTGGATCCCCCGGGCTGCAGGAATTCGATAACATTCAGGCCCCAGTA
AAAATATAACTGTGATACCTAATCTTGACTACCAACTTACGTCGTGGGACTTAAGAAAGTGAATGGGCAG
CAGAATTCACTGCTCTGTTTCTCAATAAAGATGCATGCACTAGCTGCCTTACACTGCTTTCTGCCACGAC
TTCCATGCCATGAGACTGTCCATCAAACTGGAGCCAAATTAACTCTTAAATTGCCTTGCTGGGCATTCTG
TCTCAGCACCAAGTAACTAATGCAGTAAACACAATGAAAGCTTAACTGACCGGCTGGACGAGCAAAGAGG
AGAATCCCCAATCAAGACAACCCGATAGAATATCATCCAACAAACAAGAAACAAATGGAGGAGGAAGACA
GCCATCTGACAAGATCTCTGACAAAAATCTTAGTGTTAGAGTAGGGACAAAATAAGACCAGCACTGTGTG
TGCGCACCAAAAATATCTAATATATTAATAATGAGGATTAGTGTCTCAAAATAAGGGAAGAAAACAGTGT
CATTAGTGTTATAGTTCAAAGTATGAGACAAAATATTTCTCTAATATATAATTCCACCACATATTCCAGA
TCAATGAACTACAAATAAGTTTGGGGTTGGGAGGTTAATGACAAAATATTACACATTAGAAGCTATGCAG
GCCAGAGAAAGGGCAAATACTTTTCAAGTCTGGGGAGAGGGGTGGCACTGTAAAGCCAGAAATATGTATT
TAATAGATATATTCTAGAGTAGAGAGAAAAACTAAGAAAAAAACAAGAGAATTTGTTACTAGTAGACCTC
TAATGAATAGCTGCAGGATACCGTTCGTATAGCATACATTATACGAAGTTATTCTGAATTGCTTAATTCT
ATTGCTAGTCAGATTTCTTGTCCTCAGGTGTAAGCCTTGACTTGCAAAACAGTTTATAGTCTTGGAAAGT
AGGCTCTCTGAGCTATTCTAAAATGGTAACAGTTTTAATTTTACTTTTTGAAATGCAGTTCTAATTATGT
GTCTCTTATTTCTCTTTTAGTCTTGTGAAAATGCCATTGTATGCTGGAAACCTGGCAAAATGGAGGATGA
TATAGATAAAATTAAACCTAGTGAGTCTAATGTGACTATTCTTGGGCGATTTGATTACAGCCAGTGTGAC
ATTTGGTATATGAGGTTTTCTATGGATTTCTGGCAAAAGATGCTTGCATTGGGCAATCAGGTTGGCAAAC
TGTATGTTTGGGATTTAGAAGTAGAAGATCCTCATAAAGCCAAATGCACAACACTGACCCATCATAAATG
TGGCGCGGCTATTCGACAAACCAGTTTCAGTAGGGATAGCAGCATCCTCATAGCTGTCTGCGATGATGCC
AGCATTTGGCGATGGGATCGACTTCGAGGATCAGGCGATTACAAGGATGACGACGATAAGGGCTCCGGAT
ACCCATACGATGTGCCAGATTACGCTGAATTCGGCAGTGGAGAGGGCAGAGGAAGTCTGCTAACATGCGG
TGACGTCGAGGAGAATCCTGGCCCAGTGAGCAAGGGCGAGGAGCTGTTCACCGGGGTGGTGCCCATCCTG
GTCGAGCTGGACGGCGACGTAAACGGCCACAAGTTCAGCGTGTCCGGCGAGGGCGAGGGCGATGCCACCT
ACGGCAAGCTGACCCTGAAGTTCATCTGCACCACCGGCAAGCTGCCCGTGCCCTGGCCCACCCTCGTGAC
CACCCTGACCTACGGCGTGCAGTGCTTCAGCCGCTACCCCGACCACATGAAGCAGCACGACTTCTTCAAG
TCCGCCATGCCCGAAGGCTACGTCCAGGAGCGCACCATCTTCTTCAAGGACGACGGCAACTACAAGACCC
GCGCCGAGGTGAAGTTCGAGGGCGACACCCTGGTGAACCGCATCGAGCTGAAGGGCATCGACTTCAAGGA
GGACGGCAACATCCTGGGGCACAAGCTGGAGTACAACTACAACAGCCACAACGTCTATATCATGGCCGAC
AAGCAGAAGAACGGCATCAAGGTGAACTTCAAGATCCGCCACAACATCGAGGACGGCAGCGTGCAGCTCG
CCGACCACTACCAGCAGAACACCCCCATCGGCGACGGCCCCGTGCTGCTGCCCGACAACCACTACCTGAG
CACCCAGTCCGCCCTGAGCAAAGACCCCAACGAGAAGCGCGATCACATGGTCCTGCTGGAGTTCGTGACC
GCCGCCGGGATCACTCTCGGCATGGACGAGCTGTACAAGGAATTCTAACTAGAGCTCGCTGATCAGCCTC
GACTGTGCCTTCTAGTTGCCAGCCATCTGTTGTTTGCCCCTCCCCCGTGCCTTCCTTGACCCTGGAAGGT
GCCACTCCCACTGTCCTTTCCTAATAAAATGAGGAAATTGCATCGCATTGTCTGAGTAGGTGTCATTCTA
TTCTGGGGGGTGGGGTGGGGCAGGACAGCAAGGGGGAGGATTGGGAAGAGAATAGCAGGCATGCTGGGGA
TACCGTTCGTATAATGTATGCTATACGAAGTTATAGCAGACAGTCCCATGTTCACTTTCCAAATTTGTTT
CACTGCAAAAATTACACAACCCAATATGGTTCTCAAATATAAGTTAAATACTTAAGATAATTAGATCATA
AGCTGGGGACAAAGCAATGACAAGGGAAGGGTCCTATACTTCCTCTGATTACCAATATGCCAACATATGG
TAGTCTGAAAGGTTACATATTCGAAATATGACATCTAAAGCAAAGCAACCTCTAAAGCTGCTACACAAAG
AAATATGCTCCACACGGGCCAGCAAGATGGCACACAGGCAAAAGTCCTCCATGCACAAGCCTTGCAAGCT
GAGTGCAATGCCCAGATTCTATGCAAAAGAGAAAAGACCCTCGAAGGTAGCCTCTGACTTCCACACAGTG
CAGCAGCACACAAGCACCTGCATACACAGACACACATACACATTACTAAAAAGTAAGCCAGATAAGCTGT
ACATAAAGAGGTGATTCTCAAATTAAGTGTCACATAGTTTCTGTACTTGGGAGACTGAGGAGAAGTTTGA
AGTTAGCATGGGCTATAGCAAGTTTAAGGCTGGCTTGGGTAGATGGTGAGACACCCTGTTTCAACATCAA
GCTTATCGATACCGTCGACCTCGAGGGGGGGCCCGGTACCCAATTCGCCCTATAGCCTGAATTCCAGCAC
ACTGGCGGCCGTTACTAGTGGATCCGAGCTCGGTACCAAGCTTGATGCATAGCTTGAGTATTCTAACGCG
TCACCTAAATAGCTTGGCGTAATCATGGTCATAGCTGTTTCCTGTGTGAAATTGTTATCCGCTCACAATT
CCACACAACATACGAGCCGGAAGCATAAAGTGTAAAGCCTGGGGTGCCTAATGAGTGAGCTAACTCACAT
TAATTGCGTTGCGCTCACTGCCCGCTTTCCAGTCGGGAAACCTGTCGTGCCAGCTGCATTAATGAATCGG
CCAACGCGCGGGGAGAGGCGGTTTGCGTATTGGGCGCTCTTCCGCTTCCTCGCTCACTGACTCGCTGCGC
TCGGTCGTTCGGCTGCGGCGAGCGGTATCAGCTCACTCAAAGGCGGTAATACGGTTATCCACAGAATCAG
GGGATAACGCAGGAAAGAACATGTGAGCAAAAGGCCAGCAAAAGGCCAGGAACCGTAAAAAGGCCGCGTT
GCTGGCGTTTTTCCATAGGCTCCGCCCCCCTGACGAGCATCACAAAAATCGACGCTCAAGTCAGAGGTGG
CGAAACCCGACAGGACTATAAAGATACCAGGCGTTTCCCCCTGGAAGCTCCCTCGTGCGCTCTCCTGTTC
CGACCCTGCCGCTTACCGGATACCTGTCCGCCTTTCTCCCTTCGGGAAGCGTGGCGCTTTCTCATAGCTC
ACGCTGTAGGTATCTCAGTTCGGTGTAGGTCGTTCGCTCCAAGCTGGGCTGTGTGCACGAACCCCCCGTT
CAGCCCGACCGCTGCGCCTTATCCGGTAACTATCGTCTTGAGTCCAACCCGGTAAGACACGACTTATCGC
CACTGGCAGCAGCCACTGGTAACAGGATTAGCAGAGCGAGGTATGTAGGCGGTGCTACAGAGTTCTTGAA
GTGGTGGCCTAACTACGGCTACACTAGAAGAACAGTATTTGGTATCTGCGCTCTGCTGAAGCCAGTTACC
TTCGGAAAAAGAGTTGGTAGCTCTTGATCCGGCAAACAAACCACCGCTGGTAGCGGTGGTTTTTTTGTTT
GCAAGCAGCAGATTACGCGCAGAAAAAAAGGATCTCAAGAAGATCCTTTGATCTTTTCTACGGGGTCTGA
CGCTCAGTGGAACGAAAACTCACGTTAAGGGATTTTGGTCATGAGATTATCAAAAAGGATCTTCACCTAG
ATCCTTTTAAATTAAAAATGAAGTTTTAGCACGTGTCAGTCCTGCTCCTCGGCCACGAAGTGCACGCAGT
TGCCGGCCGGGTCGCGCAGGGCGAACTCCCGCCCCCACGGCTGCTCGCCGATCTCGGTCATGGCCGGCCC
GGAGGCGTCCCGGAAGTTCGTGGACACGACCTCCGACCACTCGGCGTACAGCTCGTCCAGGCCGCGCACC
CACACCCAGGCCAGGGTGTTGTCCGGCACCACCTGGTCCTGGACCGCGCTGATGAACAGGGTCACGTCGT
CCCGGACCACACCGGCGAAGTCGTCCTCCACGAAGTCCCGGGAGAACCCGAGCCGGTCGGTCCAGAACTC
GACCGCTCCGGCGACGTCGCGCGCGGTGAGCACCGGAACGGCACTGGTCAACTTGGCCATGGTGGCCCTC
CTCACGTGCTATTATTGAAGCATTTATCAGGGTTATTGTCTCATGAGCGGATACATATTTGAATGTATTT
AGAAAAATAAACAAATAGGGGTTCCGCGCACATTTCCCCGAAAAGTGCCACCTGATGCGGTGTGAAATAC
CGCACAGATGCGTAAGGAGAAAATACCGCATCAGGAAATTGTAAGCGTTAATAATTCAGAAGAACTCGTC
AAGAAGGCGATAGAAGGCGATGCGCTGCGAATCGGGAGCGGCGATACCGTAAAGCACGAGGAAGCGGTCA
GCCCATTCGCCGCCAAGCTCTTCAGCAATATCACGGGTAGCCAACGCTATGTCCTGATAGCGGTCCGCCA
CACCCAGCCGGCCACAGTCGATGAATCCAGAAAAGCGGCCATTTTCCACCATGATATTCGGCAAGCAGGC
ATCGCCATGGGTCACGACGAGATCCTCGCCGTCGGGCATGCTCGCCTTGAGCCTGGCGAACAGTTCGGCT
GGCGCGAGCCCCTGATGCTCTTCGTCCAGATCATCCTGATCGACAAGACCGGCTTCCATCCGAGTACGTG
CTCGCTCGATGCGATGTTTCGCTTGGTGGTCGAATGGGCAGGTAGCCGGATCAAGCGTATGCAGCCGCCG
CATTGCATCAGCCATGATGGATACTTTCTCGGCAGGAGCAAGGTGAGATGACAGGAGATCCTGCCCCGGC
ACTTCGCCCAATAGCAGCCAGTCCCTTCCCGCTTCAGTGACAACGTCGAGCACAGCTGCGCAAGGAACGC
CCGTCGTGGCCAGCCACGATAGCCGCGCTGCCTCGTCTTGCAGTTCATTCAGGGCACCGGACAGGTCGGT
CTTGACAAAAAGAACCGGGCGCCCCTGCGCTGACAGCCGGAACACGGCGGCATCAGAGCAGCCGATTGTC
TGTTGTGCCCAGTCATAGCCGAATAGCCTCTCCACCCAAGCGGCCGGAGAACCTGCGTGCAATCCATCTT
GTTCAATCATGCGAAACGATCCTCATCCTGTCTCTTGATCAGAGCTTGATCCCCTGCGCCATCAGATCCT
TGGCGGCAAGAAAGCCATCCAGTTTACTTTGCAGGGCTTCCCAACCTTACCAGAGGGCGCCCCAGCTGGC
AATTCCGGTTCGCTTGCTGTCCATAAAACCGCCCAGTCTAGCTATCGCCATGTAAGCCCACTGCAAGCTA
CCTGCTTTCTCTTTGCGCTTGCGTTTTCCCTTGTCCAGATAGCCCAGTAGCTGACATTCATCCGGGGTCA
GCACCGTTTCTGCGGACTGGCTTTCTACGTGAAAAGGATCTAGGTGAAGATCCTTTTTGATAATCTCATG
CCTGACATTTATATTCCCCAGAACATCAGGTTAATGGCGTTTTTGATGTCATTTTCGCGGTGGCTGAGAT
CAGCCACTTCTTCCCCGATAACGGAGACCGGCACACTGGCCATATCGGTGGTCATCATGCGCCAGCTTTC
ATCCCCGATATGCACCACCGGGTAAAGTTCACGGGAGACTTTATCTGACAGCAGACGTGCACTGGCCAGG
GGGATCACCATCCGTCGCCCCGGCGTGTCAATAATATCACTCTGTACATCCACAAACAGACGATAACGGC
TCTCTCTTTTATAGGTGTAAACCTTAAACTGCCGTACGTATAGGCTGCGCAACTGTTGGGAAGGGCGATC
GGTGCGGGCCTCTTCGCTATTACGCCAGCTGGCGAAAGGGGGATGTGCTGCAAGGCGATT
