>Addgene plasmid #131324 | A365Y-GFP Donor for iWTr EED | depositor partial sequence | sequence record 252142 | Donor
CACTATAGGGCGAATTGGGTACCGGGCCCCCCCTCGAGGTCGACGGTATCGATAAGCTTGATGTTGAAAC
AGGGTGTCTCACCATCTACCCAAGCCAGCCTTAAACTTGCTATAGCCCATGCTAACTTCAAACTTCTCCT
CAGTCTCCCAAGTACAGAAACTATGTGACACTTAATTTGAGAATCACCTCTTTATGTACAGCTTATCTGG
CTTACTTTTTAGTAATGTGTATGTGTGTCTGTGTATGCAGGTGCTTGTGTGCTGCTGCACTGTGTGGAAG
TCAGAGGCTACCTTCGAGGGTCTTTTCTCTTTTGCATAGAATCTGGGCATTGCACTCAGCTTGCAAGGCT
TGTGCATGGAGGACTTTTGCCTGTGTGCCATCTTGCTGGCCCGTGTGGAGCATATTTCTTTGTGTAGCAG
CTTTAGAGGTTGCTTTGCTTTAGATGTCATATTTCGAATATGTAACCTTTCAGACTACCATATGTTGGCA
TATTGGTAATCAGAGGAAGTATAGGACCCTTCCCTTGTCATTGCTTTGTCCCCAGCTTATGATCTAATTA
TCTTAAGTATTTAACTTATATTTGAGAACCATATTGGGTTGTGTAATTTTTGCAGTGAAACAAATTTGGA
AAGTGAACATGGGACTGTCTGCTATAACTTCGTATAGCATACATTATACGAACGGTATCCCCAGCATGCC
TGCTATTCTCTTCCCAATCCTCCCCCTTGCTGTCCTGCCCCACCCCACCCCCCAGAATAGAATGACACCT
ACTCAGACAATGCGATGCAATTTCCTCATTTTATTAGGAAAGGACAGTGGGAGTGGCACCTTCCAGGGTC
AAGGAAGGCACGGGGGAGGGGCAAACAACAGATGGCTGGCAACTAGAAGGCACAGTCGAGGCTGATCAGC
GAGCTCTAGTTAGAATTCCTTGTACAGCTCGTCCATGCCGAGAGTGATCCCGGCGGCGGTCACGAACTCC
AGCAGGACCATGTGATCGCGCTTCTCGTTGGGGTCTTTGCTCAGGGCGGACTGGGTGCTCAGGTAGTGGT
TGTCGGGCAGCAGCACGGGGCCGTCGCCGATGGGGGTGTTCTGCTGGTAGTGGTCGGCGAGCTGCACGCT
GCCGTCCTCGATGTTGTGGCGGATCTTGAAGTTCACCTTGATGCCGTTCTTCTGCTTGTCGGCCATGATA
TAGACGTTGTGGCTGTTGTAGTTGTACTCCAGCTTGTGCCCCAGGATGTTGCCGTCCTCCTTGAAGTCGA
TGCCCTTCAGCTCGATGCGGTTCACCAGGGTGTCGCCCTCGAACTTCACCTCGGCGCGGGTCTTGTAGTT
GCCGTCGTCCTTGAAGAAGATGGTGCGCTCCTGGACGTAGCCTTCGGGCATGGCGGACTTGAAGAAGTCG
TGCTGCTTCATGTGGTCGGGGTAGCGGCTGAAGCACTGCACGCCGTAGGTCAGGGTGGTCACGAGGGTGG
GCCAGGGCACGGGCAGCTTGCCGGTGGTGCAGATGAACTTCAGGGTCAGCTTGCCGTAGGTGGCATCGCC
CTCGCCCTCGCCGGACACGCTGAACTTGTGGCCGTTTACGTCGCCGTCCAGCTCGACCAGGATGGGCACC
ACCCCGGTGAACAGCTCCTCGCCCTTGCTCACTGGGCCAGGATTCTCCTCGACGTCACCGCATGTTAGCA
GACTTCCTCTGCCCTCTCCACTGCCGAATTCAGCGTAATCTGGCACATCGTATGGGTATCCGGAGCCCTT
ATCGTCGTCATCCTTGTAATCGCCTGATCCTCGAAGTCGATCCCATCGCCAAATGCTGGCATCATCGCAG
ACAGCTATGAGGATGCTGCTATCCCTACTGAAACTGGTTTGTCGAATAGCCGCGCCACATTTATGATGGG
TCAGTGTTGTGCATTTGGCTTTATGAGGATCTTCTACTTCTAAATCCCAAACATACAGTTTGCCAACCTG
ATTGCCCAATGCAAGCATCTTTTGCCAGAAATCCATAGAAAACCTCATGTACCAAATGTCACACTGGCTG
TAATCAAATCGCCCAAGAATAGTCACATTAGACTCACTAGGTTTAATTTTATCTATATCATCCTCCATTT
TGCCAGGTTTCCAGCATACAATGGCATTTTCACAAGACTAAAAGAGAAATAAGAGACACATAATTAGAAC
TGCATTTCAAAAAGTAAAATTAAAACTGTTACCATTTTAGAATAGCTCAGAGAGCCTACTTTCCAAGACT
ATAAACTGTTTTGCAAGTCAAGGCTTACACCTGAGGACAAGAAATCTGACTAGCAATAGAATTAAGCAAT
TCAGAATAACTTCGTATAATGTATGCTATACGAACGGTATCCTGCAGCTATTCATTAGAGGTCTACTAGT
AACAAATTCTCTTGTTTTTTTCTTAGTTTTTCTCTCTACTCTAGAATATATCTATTAAATACATATTTCT
GGCTTTACAGTGCCACCCCTCTCCCCAGACTTGAAAAGTATTTGCCCTTTCTCTGGCCTGCATAGCTTCT
AATGTGTAATATTTTGTCATTAACCTCCCAACCCCAAACTTATTTGTAGTTCATTGATCTGGAATATGTG
GTGGAATTATATATTAGAGAAATATTTTGTCTCATACTTTGAACTATAACACTAATGACACTGTTTTCTT
CCCTTATTTTGAGACACTAATCCTCATTATTAATATATTAGATATTTTTGGTGCGCACACACAGTGCTGG
TCTTATTTTGTCCCTACTCTAACACTAAGATTTTTGTCAGAGATCTTGTCAGATGGCTGTCTTCCTCCTC
CATTTGTTTCTTGTTTGTTGGATGATATTCTATCGGGTTGTCTTGATTGGGGATTCTCCTCTTTGCTCGT
CCAGCCGGTCAGTTAAGCTTTCATTGTGTTTACTGCATTAGTTACTTGGTGCTGAGACAGAATGCCCAGC
AAGGCAATTTAAGAGTTAATTTGGCTCCAGTTTGATGGACAGTCTCATGGCATGGAAGTCGTGGCAGAAA
GCAGTGTAAGGCAGCTAGTGCATGCATCTTTATTGAGAAACAGAGCAGTGAATTCTGCTGCCCATTCACT
TTCTTAAGTCCCACGACGTAAGTTGGTAGTCAAGATTAGGTATCACAGTTATATTTTTACTGGGGCCTGA
ATGTTATCGAATTCCTGCAGCCCGGGGGATCCACTAGTTCTAGAGCGGCC
